Addgene plasmid #236122: EW269 CMV-TO-Gal4-NZF[GS Linkers] (FLP-IN)
Purpose: Plasmid encoding Gal4-NZF transcription factor with GS linkers between the component domains of NZF, under control of CMV promoter with two TetR binding sites
Depositing lab: Xiaojing Gao. Depositing organization: Stanford University. Publication: Machine-guided dual-objective protein engineering for deimmunization and therapeutic functions. Wolfsberg E, Paul JS, Tycko J, Chen B, Bassik MC, Bintu L, Alizadeh AA, Gao XJ. Cell Syst. 2025 Jul 16;16(7):101299. doi: 10.1016/j.cels.2025.101299. Epub 2025 Jun 3. PubMed 40466641.
Backbone
  Vector backbone: FLP-IN
  Vector type: Mammalian Expression
  Selectable markers: Puromycin
Growth in bacteria
  Bacterial resistance: Ampicillin, 100 μg/mL
  Growth temperature: 37°C
  Growth strain: DH5alpha
  Copy number: High Copy
Gene/Insert
  Gene/Insert name: Gal4-NZF (GS Linkers)
  Species: Synthetic
  Promoter: CMV promoter with two TetR binding sites
  Cloning method: Gibson Cloning
Terms and licenses: Academic/Nonprofit Terms; Industry Terms: Not Available to Industry
Depositor comments: See https://benchling.com/s/seq-y5dckqABX9ociZ9PVojL?m=slm-09bBgMdOo10HTzOWqsC6for annotated sequence. Please visit https://doi.org/10.1101/2025.02.24.639918 for bioRxiv preprint.
How to cite: EW269 CMV-TO-Gal4-NZF[GS Linkers] (FLP-IN) was a gift from Xiaojing Gao (Addgene plasmid # 236122 ; http://n2t.net/addgene:236122 ; RRID:Addgene_236122)
