[The description below was written by a language model from this plasmid's Addgene catalogue record and pLannotate feature annotations shown in this document.]
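Description:
EW269 CMV-TO-Gal4-NZF[GS Linkers] (FLP-IN) is a mammalian expression plasmid of about 6.1 kb built on a Flp-In-type backbone, designed for site-specific integration of a synthetic transcription factor into a host cell line carrying a genomic FRT landing site. It is propagated in E. coli as a high-copy plasmid through a ColE1/pUC origin and selected with ampicillin (AmpR under its own bla promoter). Remnants of an f1 origin and lac regulatory elements are also annotated in the backbone.

The expression cassette uses the CMV enhancer and promoter followed by two tet operator sites (CMV-TO). Transcription is therefore repressed in cells expressing TetR and can be induced by tetracycline or doxycycline, while it should be constitutive in cells lacking the repressor. The open reading frame begins with a Gal4 fragment from yeast, which recognises UAS sequences. This is fused to NZF, a composite domain that the feature table resolves into fragments of human NCOA3, ZNF473 and FOXO6. In this version the component domains are joined by glycine-serine linkers. A bGH polyadenylation signal terminates the transcript.

Downstream lies an FRT site placed directly before a hygromycin resistance coding sequence with an SV40 poly(A) signal. In Flp-In systems this arrangement lets the marker be expressed only after Flp-mediated recombination at the genomic site. The catalogue entry lists puromycin as the selectable marker, whereas the sequence annotation shows HygR and no puromycin resistance gene, a discrepancy the record does not resolve. The associated work concerns machine-guided protein engineering for deimmunization with retained function, and this construct presumably serves to test NZF activity on Gal4-responsive reporters.
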