Features (pLannotate 1.2.2; 25 found; start..end, strand, type, name):
    291..494     +  promoter       CMV promoter: human cytomegalovirus (CMV) immediate early promoter
    496..515     +  promoter       PLtetO-1 promoter (fragment): modified phage lambda PL promoter with tet operator sites (Lutz and Bujard, 1997)
    517..536     +  promoter       PLtetO-1 promoter (fragment): modified phage lambda PL promoter with tet operator sites (Lutz and Bujard, 1997)
    544..577     +  promoter       TRE3GV promoter (fragment): 3rd-generation Tet-responsive promoter that can be activated by binding of Tet-On® 3G, optimized for retroviral and lentiviral vectors
    667..1107    +  CDS            GAL4 (fragment): GAL4_YEAST - Experimental evidence at protein level: Swiss-Prot protein existence level 1. This protein is a positive regulator for the gene expression of the galactose-induced genes such as GAL1, GAL2, GAL7, GAL10, and MEL1 which code for the enzymes used to convert galactose to glucose. It recognizes a 17 base pair sequence in (5'-CGGRNNRCYNYNCNCCG-3') the upstream activating sequence (UAS-G) of these genes. From Saccharomyces cerevisiae (strain ATCC 204508 / S288c) (Baker's yeast).
   1144..1311    +  CDS            NCOA3 (fragment): NCOA3_HUMAN - Also known as AIB1, BHLHE42, RAC3, TRAM1. Experimental evidence at protein level: Swiss-Prot protein existence level 1. Nuclear receptor coactivator that directly binds nuclear receptors and stimulates the transcriptional activities in a hormone- dependent fashion. Plays a central role in creating a multisubunit coactivator complex, which probably acts via remodeling of chromatin. Involved in the coactivation of different nuclear receptors, such as for steroids (GR and ER), retinoids (RARs and RXRs), thyroid hormone (TRs), vitamin D3 (VDR) and prostanoids (PPARs). Displays histon
   1306..1449    +  CDS            ZNF473 (fragment): ZN473_HUMAN - Also known as KIAA1141, ZFP100. Experimental evidence at protein level: Swiss-Prot protein existence level 1. Involved in histone 3'-end pre-mRNA processing by associating with U7 snRNP and interacting with SLBP/pre-mRNA complex. Increases histone 3'-end pre-mRNA processing but has no effect on U7 snRNP levels, when overexpressed. Required for cell cycle progression from G1 to S phases. From Homo sapiens (Human).
   1435..1599    +  CDS            FOXO6 (fragment): FOXO6_HUMAN - Experimental evidence at protein level: Swiss-Prot protein existence level 1. Transcriptional activator. From Homo sapiens (Human).
   1712..1936    +  polyA_signal   bGH poly(A) signal: bovine growth hormone polyadenylation signal
   1952..1975    +  polyA_signal   bGH poly(A) signal (fragment): bovine growth hormone polyadenylation signal
   1979..2000    +  promoter       SV40 promoter (fragment): SV40 enhancer and early promoter
   2021..2254    +  rep_origin     f1 ori (fragment) (sequence partly withheld): f1 bacteriophage origin of replication; arrow indicates direction of (+) strand synthesis
   2259..2306    +  protein_bind   FRT: FLP-mediated recombination occurs in the 8-bp core sequence TCTAGAAA (Turan and Bode, 2011). FLP recombinase from the Saccharomyces cerevisiae 2μ plasmid
   2314..3336    +  CDS            HygR: aminoglycoside phosphotransferase from E. coli; aph(4)-Ia; confers resistance to hygromycin
   3346..3471    +  CDS            ble (fragment): BLE_KLEPN - Experimental evidence at protein level: Swiss-Prot protein existence level 1. Binding protein with a strong affinity to the bleomycin family of antibiotics. Binds to CL990; an antimitotic-antibiotic compound. From Klebsiella pneumoniae.
   3466..3587    +  polyA_signal   SV40 poly(A) signal: SV40 polyadenylation signal
   3660..3676    -  protein_bind   lac operator: The lac repressor binds to the lac operator to inhibit transcription in E. coli. This inhibition can be relieved by adding lactose or isopropyl-β-D-thiogalactopyranoside (IPTG). lac repressor encoded by lacI
   3684..3714    -  promoter       lac promoter: promoter for the E. coli lac operon
   3729..3750    -  protein_bind   CAP binding site: CAP binding activates transcription in the presence of cAMP. E. coli catabolite activator protein
   3763..3855    -  CDS            lacI (fragment): lac repressor; lacI; The lac repressor binds to the lac operator to inhibit transcription in E. coli. This inhibition can be relieved by adding lactose or isopropyl-β-D-thiogalactopyranoside (IPTG).
   4038..4626    -  rep_origin     ori: high-copy-number ColE1/pMB1/pBR322/pUC origin of replication
   4797..5657    -  CDS            AmpR: β-lactamase; bla; confers resistance to ampicillin, carbenicillin, and related antibiotics
   5658..5762    -  promoter       AmpR promoter: bla
   5821..5873    -  misc_feature   bom (fragment): basis of mobility region from pBR322
   6023..290     +  enhancer       CMV enhancer (across the origin): human cytomegalovirus immediate early enhancer
>Addgene plasmid #236122 | EW269 CMV-TO-Gal4-NZF[GS Linkers] (FLP-IN) | addgene full sequence | sequence record 468454 | Addgene NGS Result
CGGTAAATGGCCCGCCTGGCTGACCGCCCAACGACCCCCGCCCATTGACGTCAATAATGACGTATGTTCC
CATAGTAACGCCAATAGGGACTTTCCATTGACGTCAATGGGTGGAGTATTTACGGTAAACTGCCCACTTG
GCAGTACATCAAGTGTATCATATGCCAAGTACGCCCCCTATTGACGTCAATGACGGTAAATGGCCCGCCT
GGCATTATGCCCAGTACATGACCTTATGGGACTTTCCTACTTGGCAGTACATCTACGTATTAGTCATCGC
TATTACCATGGTGATGCGGTTTTGGCAGTACATCAATGGGCGTGGATAGCGGTTTGACTCACGGGGATTT
CCAAGTCTCCACCCCATTGACGTCAATGGGAGTTTGTTTTGGCACCAAAATCAACGGGACTTTCCAAAAT
GTCGTAACAACTCCGCCCCATTGACGCAAATGGGCGGTAGGCGTGTACGGTGGGAGGTCTATATAAGCAG
AGCTCTCCCTATCAGTGATAGAGATCTCCCTATCAGTGATAGAGATCGTCGACGAGCTCGTTTAGTGAAC
CGTCAGATCGCCTGGAGACGCCATCCACGCTGTTTTGACCTCCATAGAAGACACCGGGACCGATCCAGCC
TCCGGACTCTAGCGTTTAAACTTAAGCTTCGCCACCATGAAGCTGCTGAGCAGCATCGAGCAGGCCTGTG
ACATCTGCCGGCTGAAGAAACTGAAGTGCAGCAAAGAAAAGCCCAAGTGCGCCAAGTGCCTGAAGAACAA
CTGGGAGTGCCGGTACAGCCCCAAGACCAAGAGAAGCCCCCTGACCAGAGCCCACCTGACCGAGGTGGAA
AGCCGGCTGGAAAGACTGGAACAGCTGTTTCTGCTGATCTTCCCACGCGAGGACCTGGACATGATCCTGA
AGATGGACAGCCTGCAGGACATCAAGGCCCTGCTGACCGGCCTGTTCGTGCAGGACAACGTGAACAAGGA
CGCCGTGACCGACAGACTGGCCAGCGTGGAAACCGACATGCCCCTGACCCTGCGGCAGCACAGAATCAGC
GCCACCAGCAGCAGCGAGGAAAGCAGCAACAAGGGCCAGCGGCAGCTGACAGTGTCTGCTGCTGCAGGCG
GAAGCGGAGGCTCTGGCGGATCTGAGGGCCAGAGCGACGAGAGAGCCCTGCTGGACCAGCTGCACACCCT
GCTGAGCAACACCGACGCCACCGGCCTGGAGGAGATCGACAGAGCCCTGGGCATCCCCGAGCTGGTGAAC
CAGGGCCAGGCCCTGGAGCCCAAGCAGGACGGAGGCTCTGGATCTATGGCCGAGGAATTCGTGACCCTGA
AGGACGTGGGCATGGACTTCACCCTGGGCGACTGGGAGCAGCTGGGCCTGGAGCAGGGCGACACCTTCTG
GGACACCGCCCTGGACAACTGCCAGGACCTGTTCCTGCTGGACCCCCCCGGCGGAGGATCTGGCGGTGGT
TCTGGACACGAGAAGTTCCCCAGCGACCTGGACCTGGACATGTTCAACGGCAGCCTGGAGTGCGACATGG
AGAGCATCATCAGAAGCGAGCTGATGGACGCCGACGGCCTGGACTTCAACTTCGACAGCTAGGCCGCTCG
AGGAGGGCCCGAACAAAAACTCATCTCAGAAGAGGATCTGAATAGCGCCGTCGACCATCATCATAATCAT
CATTGAGTTTAAACCCGCTGATCAGCCTCGACTGTGCCTTCTAGTTGCCAGCCATCTGTTGTTTGCCCCT
CCCCCGTGCCTTCCTTGACCCTGGAAGGTGCCACTCCCACTGTCCTTTCCTAATAAAATGAGGAAATTGC
ATCGCATTGTCTGAGTAGGTGTCATTCTATTCTGGGGGGTGGGGTGGGGCAGGACAGCAAGGGGGAGGAT
TGGGAAGACAATAGCAGGCATGCTGGGGATGCGGTGGGCTCTATGGAGATCTATCGATGTTCTGGGGATG
CGGTGGGCTCTATGGCTTCTGAGGCGGAAAGAACCAGCTGGGGCTCTAGGGGGTATCCCC
[124 nt withheld, positions 2021-2144]
C
[91 nt withheld, positions 2146-2236]
AGGGTGATGGTTCACGTACCTAGAAGTTCCTATTCCGAAGTTCCTATTCTCTAGAAAGTATAGGAACTTC
CTTGGCCAAAAAGCCTGAACTCACCGCGACGTCTGTCGAGAAGTTTCTGATCGAAAAGTTCGACAGCGTC
TCCGACCTGATGCAGCTCTCGGAGGGCGAAGAATCTCGTGCTTTCAGCTTCGATGTAGGAGGGCGTGGAT
ATGTCCTGCGGGTAAATAGCTGCGCCGATGGTTTCTACAAAGATCGTTATGTTTATCGGCACTTTGCATC
GGCCGCGCTCCCGATTCCGGAAGTGCTTGACATTGGGGAATTCAGCGAGAGCCTGACCTATTGCATCTCC
CGCCGTGCACAGGGTGTCACGTTGCAAGACCTGCCTGAAACCGAACTGCCCGCTGTTCTGCAGCCGGTCG
CGGAGGCCATGGATGCGATCGCTGCGGCCGATCTTAGCCAGACGAGCGGGTTCGGCCCATTCGGACCGCA
AGGAATCGGTCAATACACTACATGGCGTGATTTCATATGCGCGATTGCTGATCCCCATGTGTATCACTGG
CAAACTGTGATGGACGACACCGTCAGTGCGTCCGTCGCGCAGGCTCTCGATGAGCTGATGCTTTGGGCCG
AGGACTGCCCCGAAGTCCGGCACCTCGTGCACGCGGATTTCGGCTCCAACAATGTCCTGACGGACAATGG
CCGCATAACAGCGGTCATTGACTGGAGCGAGGCGATGTTCGGGGATTCCCAATACGAGGTCGCCAACATC
TTCTTCTGGAGGCCGTGGTTGGCTTGTATGGAGCAGCAGACGCGCTACTTCGAGCGGAGGCATCCGGAGC
TTGCAGGATCGCCGCGGCTCCGGGCGTATATGCTCCGCATTGGTCTTGACCAACTCTATCAGAGCTTGGT
TGACGGCAATTTCGATGATGCAGCTTGGGCGCAGGGTCGATGCGACGCAATCGTCCGATCCGGAGCCGGG
ACTGTCGGGCGTACACAAATCGCCCGCAGAAGCGCGGCCGTCTGGACCGATGGCTGTGTAGAAGTACTCG
CCGATAGTGGAAACCGACGCCCCAGCACTCGTCCGAGGGCAAAGGAATAGCACGTACTACGAGATTTCGA
TTCCACCGCCGCCTTCTATGAAAGGTTGGGCTTCGGAATCGTTTTCCGGGACGCCGGCTGGATGATCCTC
CAGCGCGGGGATCTCATGCTGGAGTTCTTCGCCCACCCCAACTTGTTTATTGCAGCTTATAATGGTTACA
AATAAAGCAATAGCATCACAAATTTCACAAATAAAGCATTTTTTTCACTGCATTCTAGTTGTGGTTTGTC
CAAACTCATCAATGTATCTTATCATGTCTGTATACCGTCGACCTCTAGCTAGAGCTTGGCGTAATCATGG
TCATAGCTGTTTCCTGTGTGAAATTGTTATCCGCTCACAATTCCACACAACATACGAGCCGGAAGCATAA
AGTGTAAAGCCTGGGGTGCCTAATGAGTGAGCTAACTCACATTAATTGCGTTGCGCTCACTGCCCGCTTT
CCAGTCGGGAAACCTGTCGTGCCAGCTGCATTAATGAATCGGCCAACGCGCGGGGAGAGGCGGTTTGCGT
ATTGGGCGCTCTTCCGCTTCCTCGCTCACTGACTCGCTGCGCTCGGTCGTTCGGCTGCGGCGAGCGGTAT
CAGCTCACTCAAAGGCGGTAATACGGTTATCCACAGAATCAGGGGATAACGCAGGAAAGAACATGTGAGC
AAAAGGCCAGCAAAAGGCCAGGAACCGTAAAAAGGCCGCGTTGCTGGCGTTTTTCCATAGGCTCCGCCCC
CCTGACGAGCATCACAAAAATCGACGCTCAAGTCAGAGGTGGCGAAACCCGACAGGACTATAAAGATACC
AGGCGTTTCCCCCTGGAAGCTCCCTCGTGCGCTCTCCTGTTCCGACCCTGCCGCTTACCGGATACCTGTC
CGCCTTTCTCCCTTCGGGAAGCGTGGCGCTTTCTCATAGCTCACGCTGTAGGTATCTCAGTTCGGTGTAG
GTCGTTCGCTCCAAGCTGGGCTGTGTGCACGAACCCCCCGTTCAGCCCGACCGCTGCGCCTTATCCGGTA
ACTATCGTCTTGAGTCCAACCCGGTAAGACACGACTTATCGCCACTGGCAGCAGCCACTGGTAACAGGAT
TAGCAGAGCGAGGTATGTAGGCGGTGCTACAGAGTTCTTGAAGTGGTGGCCTAACTACGGCTACACTAGA
AGAACAGTATTTGGTATCTGCGCTCTGCTGAAGCCAGTTACCTTCGGAAAAAGAGTTGGTAGCTCTTGAT
CCGGCAAACAAACCACCGCTGGTAGCGGTGGTTTTTTTGTTTGCAAGCAGCAGATTACGCGCAGAAAAAA
AGGATCTCAAGAAGATCCTTTGATCTTTTCTACGGGGTCTGACGCTCAGTGGAACGAAAACTCACGTTAA
GGGATTTTGGTCATGAGATTATCAAAAAGGATCTTCACCTAGATCCTTTTAAATTAAAAATGAAGTTTTA
AATCAATCTAAAGTATATATGAGTAAACTTGGTCTGACAGTTACCAATGCTTAATCAGTGAGGCACCTAT
CTCAGCGATCTGTCTATTTCGTTCATCCATAGTTGCCTGACTCCCCGTCGTGTAGATAACTACGATACGG
GAGGGCTTACCATCTGGCCCCAGTGCTGCAATGATACCGCGAGACCCACGCTCACCGGCTCCAGATTTAT
CAGCAATAAACCAGCCAGCCGGAAGGGCCGAGCGCAGAAGTGGTCCTGCAACTTTATCCGCCTCCATCCA
GTCTATTAATTGTTGCCGGGAAGCTAGAGTAAGTAGTTCGCCAGTTAATAGTTTGCGCAACGTTGTTGCC
ATTGCTACAGGCATCGTGGTGTCACGCTCGTCGTTTGGTATGGCTTCATTCAGCTCCGGTTCCCAACGAT
CAAGGCGAGTTACATGATCCCCCATGTTGTGCAAAAAAGCGGTTAGCTCCTTCGGTCCTCCGATCGTTGT
CAGAAGTAAGTTGGCCGCAGTGTTATCACTCATGGTTATGGCAGCACTGCATAATTCTCTTACTGTCATG
CCATCCGTAAGATGCTTTTCTGTGACTGGTGAGTACTCAACCAAGTCATTCTGAGAATAGTGTATGCGGC
GACCGAGTTGCTCTTGCCCGGCGTCAATACGGGATAATACCGCGCCACATAGCAGAACTTTAAAAGTGCT
CATCATTGGAAAACGTTCTTCGGGGCGAAAACTCTCAAGGATCTTACCGCTGTTGAGATCCAGTTCGATG
TAACCCACTCGTGCACCCAACTGATCTTCAGCATCTTTTACTTTCACCAGCGTTTCTGGGTGAGCAAAAA
CAGGAAGGCAAAATGCCGCAAAAAAGGGAATAAGGGCGACACGGAAATGTTGAATACTCATACTCTTCCT
TTTTCAATATTATTGAAGCATTTATCAGGGTTATTGTCTCATGAGCGGATACATATTTGAATGTATTTAG
AAAAATAAACAAATAGGGGTTCCGCGCACATTTCCCCGAAAAGTGCCACCTGACGTCGACGGATCGGGAG
ATCTCCCGATCCCCTATGGTGCACTCTCAGTACAATCTGCTCTGATGCCGCATAGTTAAGCCAGTATCTG
CTCCCTGCTTGTGTGTTGGAGGTCGCTGAGTAGTGCGCGAGCAAAATTTAAGCTACAACAAGGCAAGGCT
TGACCGACAATTGCATGAAGAATCTGCTTAGGGTTAGGCGTTTTGCGCTGCTTCGTACGGGCCAGATATA
CGCGTTGACATTGATTATTGACTAGTTATTAATAGTAATCAATTACGGGGTCATTAGTTCATAGCCCATA
TATGGAGTTCCGCGTTACATAACTTA
